Addgene plasmid #25701: 1 kb Axin2 basic
Depositing lab: Eric Fearon. Depositing organization: University of Michigan. Publication: Activation of AXIN2 expression by beta-catenin-T cell factor. A feedback repressor pathway regulating Wnt signaling. Leung JY, Kolligs FT, Wu R, Zhai Y, Kuick R, Hanash S, Cho KR, Fearon ER. J Biol Chem. 2002 Jun 14. 277(24):21657-65. 10.1074/jbc.M200139200 PubMed 11940574.
Backbone
  Vector backbone: pGL3Basic
  Backbone manufacturer: Promega
  Backbone size w/o insert (bp): 4818
  Vector type: Mammalian Expression, Luciferase
Growth in bacteria
  Bacterial resistance: Ampicillin, 100 μg/mL
  Growth temperature: 37°C
  Growth strain: DH5alpha
  Copy number: High Copy
Gene/Insert
  Gene/Insert name: Axin 2 promoter (alt name: AX2(1078WT)/Luc)
  Species: H. sapiens (human)
  Insert size (bp): 1000
  Entrez Gene: AXIN2 (a.k.a. AXIL, ODCRCS)
  Tag / fusion protein: Luciferase (C terminal on backbone)
  Cloning method: Restriction Enzyme; 5′ cloning site KpnI (unknown if destroyed); 3′ cloning site NheI (unknown if destroyed)
  Sequencing primers: 5′ RVprimer3; 3′ LucNRev
Terms and licenses: Academic/Nonprofit Terms; Industry Terms: Not Available to Industry
Depositor comments: Contains AXIN2 sequences from -1078 to +5 relative to the presumed transcription start site.
How to cite: 1 kb Axin2 basic was a gift from Eric Fearon (Addgene plasmid # 25701 ; http://n2t.net/addgene:25701 ; RRID:Addgene_25701)
