[The description below was written by a language model from this plasmid's Addgene catalogue record.]
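Description:
1 kb Axin2 basic is a luciferase reporter plasmid built on the pGL3-Basic backbone, a promoterless and enhancerless vector in which any regulatory DNA placed in the upstream polylinker must itself drive transcription of the firefly luciferase coding sequence. The plasmid is maintained at high copy number in standard E. coli cloning strains under ampicillin selection. It is intended for transient transfection into mammalian cells, and the record lists no mammalian selection marker.

The insert is about 1 kb of human AXIN2 promoter, also recorded as AX2(1078WT)/Luc, spanning positions -1078 to +5 relative to the presumed transcription start site. It was cloned between the KpnI and NheI sites of the polylinker, although the record does not say whether those sites survived cloning. Luciferase is listed as a C-terminal "tag" on the backbone, but in this arrangement it is simply the downstream reporter gene transcribed from the AXIN2 fragment, not a fusion partner of an AXIN2 protein. Light output therefore serves as a readout of the promoter's activity.

The associated study concerns activation of AXIN2 expression by beta-catenin and T cell factor, as part of a feedback repressor pathway that regulates Wnt signaling. This makes the construct suited to testing whether the proximal AXIN2 promoter responds to beta-catenin/TCF activity or to other manipulations of the Wnt pathway. The "WT" in the alternative name suggests it is the unmutated reference for comparison with altered promoter versions, though the record describes no such variants. No feature table was provided, so the positions of individual elements cannot be confirmed here.
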