>Addgene plasmid #25701 | 1 kb Axin2 basic | addgene partial sequence | sequence record 31740 | 25701 with LucNRev
GGCGCCGGGCCTTTCTTTATGTTTTTGGCGTCTTCCATGGTGGCTTTACCAACAGTACCGGAATGCCAAG
CTTACTTAGATCGCAGATCTCGAGCCCGGGCTAGCCAAGTCAGCAGGGGCTCATCTGAACCTCCTCTCTG
GAAAGAAAAGGAAGGGGGGAGGTGGGGAGAGAGAAAAGGGTATTGATCTAATCAAAACCAGATCTACCCA
ACATCAAAGCAAGAAAGTAAACAGGCTTTTCAACTCCTCAAATTCAAATCAAGCAACCCAGCTATCTGCG
AGGTGCTCATCTAAAGTATCAGGCGCTGCTTTTCAAAAGCGAAATCTGAGCTCCCTGCACACTTTTCGGG
GTTGGGGGTGGGAGGGAGCTGTTGGGAAAGAGGCGGGGAAGGTGAGAGGAAGGCAAGAGCTGGGGACGGC
AGGGGGACAGTGGAGGTGTAAGACACAACCTTCCAAAAACCCACTCGGCCAGGGCGCACGCAGGGCAGCT
CAGCCCGCGCCTCGCCTTCCCTCCCTTCCCCTCCCCCGATACCATCAACTCCAAAAAGGCGCACTCCCAG
CCGCTAGGCTGTGTGCAGGTGAAACCAATTTCGGTATATTTCCCCACTCGGCCCTGCACAGATAACTCGA
GCTCCAAACGTGCCCTTCCCCGGCGTCTGGTTCCCATTCTCCCCACCCACCCCCTCCCTCTGCGCTCCCT
CTTCCCACTCCTTAAAAATTCAGAAGATCCTGGCCCAAGAGAAGCCCGCCCAGCATAGGCGGATTGGGCT
CCGGACTCCCAGATTCAGCACGCAAACACCCCCTCCCCAACTCAGATTTGAGTGTTCGCTACGCGCCCCC
TACCCCCACCAAGAATCCAGCTCAGTCAACACCTCTGTCTTCCCTGACCTCCCCCCAAACCAGAAACCAA
CTCACTC
